>Addgene plasmid #84737 | pGem-nHyPer2:sHyper2 | addgene full sequence | sequence record 180318 | Addgene NGS Result
TGAGCGTCGGAAAGGCGCTCGGTCTTGCCTTGCTCGTCGGTGATGTACTTCACCAGCTCCGCGAAGTCGC
TCTTCTTGATGGAGCGCATGGGGACGTGCTTGGCAATCACGCGCACCCCCCGGCCGTTTTAGCGGCTAAA
AAAGTCATGGCTCTGCCCTCGGGCGGACCACGCCCATCATGACCTTGCCAAGCTCGTCCTGCTTCTCTTC
GATCTTCGCCAGCAGGGCGAGGATCGTGGCATCACCGAACCGCGCCGTGCGCGGGTCGTCGGTGAGCCAG
AGTTTCAGCAGGCCGCCCAGGCGGCCCAGGTCGCCATTGATGCGGGCCAGCTCGCGGACGTGCTCATAGT
CCACGACGCCCGTGATTTTGTAGCCCTGGCCGACGGCCAGCAGGTAGGCCGACAGGCTCATGCCGGCCGC
CGCCGCCTTTTCCTCAATCGCTCTTCGTTCGTCTGGAAGGCAGTACACCTTGATAGGTGGGCTGCCCTTC
CTGGTTGGCTTGGTTTCATCAGCCATCCGCTTGCCCTCATCTGTTACGCCGGCGGTAGCCGGCCAGCCTC
GCAGAGCAGGATTCCCGTTGAGCACCGCCAGGTGCGAATAAGGGACAGTGAAGAAGGAACACCCGCTCGC
GGGTGGGCCTACTTCACCTATCCTGCCCGGCTGACGCCGTTGGATACACCAAGGAAAGTCTACACGAACC
CTTTGGCAAAATCCTGTATATCGTGCGAAAAAGGATGGATATACCGAAAAAATCGCTATAATGACCCCGA
AGCAGGGTTATGCAGCGGAAAAGCGCCACGCTTCCCGAAGGGAGAAAGGCGGACAGGTATCCGGTAAGCG
GCAGGGTCGGAACAGGAGAGCGCACGAGGGAGCTTCCAGGGGGAAACGCCTGGTATCTTTATAGTCCTGT
CGGGTTTCGCCACCTCTGACTTGAGCGTCGATTTTTGTGATGCTCGTCAGGGGGGCGGAGCCTATGGAAA
AACGCCAGCAACGCGGCCTTTTTACGGTTCCTGGCCTTTTGCTGGCCTTTTGCTCACATGTTCTTTCCTG
CGTTATCCCCTGATTCTGTGGATAACCGTATTACCGCCTTTGAGTGAGCTGATACCGCTCGCCGCAGCCG
AACGACCGAGCGCAGCGAGTCAGTGAGCGAGGAAGCGGAAGAGCGCCAGAAGGCCGCCAGAGAGGCCGAG
CGCGGCCGTGAGGCTTGGACGCTAGGGCAGGGCATGAAAAAGCCCGTAGCGGGCTGCTACGGGCGTCTGA
CGCGGTGGAAAGGGGGAGGGGATGTTGTCTACATGGCTCTGCTGTAGTGAGTGGGTTGCGCTCCGGCAGC
GGTCCTGATCAATCGTCACCCTTTCTCGGTCCTTCAACGTTCCTGACAACGAGCCTCCTTTTCGCCAATC
CATCGACAATCACCGCGAGTCCCTGCTCGAACGCTGCGTCCGGACCGGCTTCGTCGAAGGCGTCTATCGC
GGCCCGCAACAGCGGCGAGAGCGGAGCCTGTTCAACGGTGCCGCCGCGCTCGCCGGCATCGCTGTCGCCG
GCCTGCTCCTCAAGCACGGCCCCAACAGTGAAGTAGCTGATTGTCATCAGCGCATTGACGGCGTCCCCGG
CCGAAAAACCCGCCTCGCAGAGGAAGCGAAGCTGCGCGTCGGCCGTTTCCATCTGCGGTGCGCCCGGTCG
CGTGCCGGCATGGATGCGCGCGCCATCGCGGTAGGCGAGCAGCGCCTGCCTGAAGCTGCGGGCATTCCCG
ATCAGAAATGAGCGCCAGTCGTCGTCGGCTCTCGGCACCGAATGCGTATGATTCTCCGCCAGCATGGCTT
CGGCCAGTGCGTCGAGCAGCGCCCGCTTGTTCCTGAAGTGCCAGTAAAGCGCCGGCTGCTGAACCCCCAA
CCGTTCCGCCAGTTTGCGTGTCGTCAGACCGTCTACGCCGACCTCGTTCAACAGGTCCAGGGCGGCACGG
ATCACTGTATTCGGCTGCAACTTTGTCATGCTTGACACTTTATCACTGATAAACATAATATGTCCACCAA
CTTATCAGTGATAAAGAATCCGCGCGTTCAATCGGACCAGCGGAGGCTGGTCCGGAGGCCAGACGTGAAA
CCCAACATACCCCTGATCGTAATTCTGAGCACTGTCGCGCTCGACGCTGTCGGCATCGGCCTGATTATGC
CGGTGCTGCCGGGCCTCCTGCGCGATCTGGTTCACTCGAACGACGTCACCGCCCACTATGGCATTCTGCT
GGCGCTGTATGCGTTGGTGCAATTTGCCTGCGCACCTGTGCTGGGCGCGCTGTCGGATCGTTTCGGGCGG
CGGCCAATCTTGCTCGTCTCGCTGGCCGGCGCCAGATCTGGGGAACCCTGTGGTTGGCATGCACATACAA
ATGGACGAACGGATAAACCTTTTCACGCCCTTTTAAATATCCGATTATTCTAATAAACGCTCTTTTCTCT
TAGGTTTACCCGCCAATATATCCTGTCAAACACTGATAGTTTAAACTGAAGGCGGGAAACGACAATCTGA
TCATGAGCGGAGAATTAAGGGAGTCACGTTATGACCCCCGCCGATGACGCGGGACAAGCCGTTTTACGTT
TGGAACTGACAGAACCGCAACGTTGAAGGAGCCACTCAGCCGCGGGTTTCTGGAGTTTAATGAGCTAAGC
ACATACGTCAGAAACCATTATTGCGCGTTCAAAAGTCGCCTAAGGTCACTATCAGCTAGCAAATATTTCT
TGTCAAAAATGCTCCACTGACGTTCCATAAATTCCCCTCGGTATCCAATTAGAGTCTCATATTCACTCTC
AATCCAAATAATCTGCACCGGATCTGGATCGTTTCGCATGATTGAACAAGATGGATTGCACGCAGGTTCT
CCGGCCGCTTGGGTGGAGAGGCTATTCGGCTATGACTGGGCACAACAGACAATCGGCTGCTCTGATGCCG
CCGTGTTCCGGCTGTCAGCGCAGGGGCGCCCGGTTCTTTTTGTCAAGACCGACCTGTCCGGTGCCCTGAA
TGAACTGCAGGACGAGGCAGCGCGGCTATCGTGGCTGGCCACGACGGGCGTTCCTTGCGCAGCTGTGCTC
GACGTTGTCACTGAAGCGGGAAGGGACTGGCTGCTATTGGGCGAAGTGCCGGGGCAGGATCTCCTGTCAT
CTCACCTTGCTCCTGCCGAGAAAGTATCCATCATGGCTGATGCAATGCGGCGGCTGCATACGCTTGATCC
GGCTACCTGCCCATTCGACCACCAAGCGAAACATCGCATCGAGCGAGCACGTACTCGGATGGAAGCCGGT
CTTGTCGATCAGGATGATCTGGACGAAGAGCATCAGGGGCTCGCGCCAGCCGAACTGTTCGCCAGGCTCA
AGGCGCGCATGCCCGACGGCGATGATCTCGTCGTGACCCATGGCGATGCCTGCTTGCCGAATATCATGGT
GGAAAATGGCCGCTTTTCTGGATTCATCGACTGTGGCCGGCTGGGTGTGGCGGACCGCTATCAGGACATA
GCGTTGGCTACCCGTGATATTGCTGAAGAGCTTGGCGGCGAATGGGCTGACCGCTTCCTCGTGCTTTACG
GTATCGCCGCTCCCGATTCGCAGCGCATCGCCTTCTATCGCCTTCTTGACGAGTTCTTCTGAGCGGGACT
CTGGGGTTCGAAATGACCGACCAAGCGACGCCCAACCTGCCATCACGAGATTTCGATTCCACCGCCGCCT
TCTATGAAAGGTTGGGCTTCGGAATCGTTTTCCGGGACGCCGGCTGGATGATCCTCCAGCGCGGGGATCT
CATGCTGGAGTTCTTCGCCCACGGGATCTCTGCGGAACAGGCGGTCGAAGGTGCCGATATCATTACGACA
GCAACGGCCGACAAGCACAACGCCACGATCCTGAGCGACAATATGATCGGGCCCGGCGTCCACATCAACG
GCGTCGGCGGCGACTGCCCAGGCAAGACCGAGATGCACCGCGATATCTTGCTGCGTTCGGATATTTTCGT
GGAGTTCCCGCCACAGACCCGGATGATCCCCGATCGTTCAAACATTTGGCAATAAAGTTTCTTAAGATTG
AATCCTGTTGCCGGTCTTGCGATGATTATCATATAATTTCTGTTGAATTACGTTAAGCATGTAATAATTA
ACATGTAATGCATGACGTTATTTATGAGATGGGTTTTTATGATTAGAGTCCCGCAATTATACATTTAATA
CGCGATAGAAAACAAAATATAGCGCGCAAACTAGGATAAATTATCGCGCGCGGTGTCATCTATGTTACTA
GATCGGGCCTCCTGTC
[82 nt withheld, positions 4287-4368]
GCTCTGAGGGA
[161 nt withheld, positions 4380-4540]
T
[41 nt withheld, positions 4542-4582]
T
[62 nt withheld, positions 4584-4645]
A
[35 nt withheld, positions 4647-4681]
CCTCCCTCAATCGGTTGAATGTCGCCCTTTTGTCTTTGGCCCAATACGCAAACCGCCTCTCCCCGCGCGT
TGGCCGATTCATTAATGCAGCTGGCACGACAGGTTTCCCGACTGGAAAGCGGGCAGTGAGCGCAACGCAA
TTAATGTGAGTTAGCTCACTCATTAGGCACCCCAGGCTTTACACTTTATGCTTCCGGCTCGTATGTTGTG
TGGAATTGTGAGCGGATAACAATTTCACACAGGAAACAGCTATGACCATGATTACGCCAAGCTTCCTAGG
ATCCCCGATCTAGTAACATAGATGACACCGCGCGCGATAATTTATCCTAGTTTGCGCGCTATATTTTGTT
TTCTATCGCGTATTAAATGTATAATTGCGGGACTCTAATCATAAAAACCCATCTCATAAATAACGTCATG
CATTACATGTTAATTATTACATGCTTAACGTAATTCAACAGAAATTATATGATAATCATCGCAAGACCGG
CAACAGGATTCAATCTTAAGAAACTTTATTGCCAAATGTTTGAACGATCGGGAATTGGATCCGGTACCGA
GCTCGGATCCACTAGTAACGGCCGCCAGTGTGCTGGAATTCGCCCTTGGATCCACCACTTTGTACAAGAA
AGCTGGGTCGGCGCGCCCACCCTTTCACACTGCTTGCTTCAAAACCTTATCAAAGTGACCATCCATCCTG
GCTCTTATAGCCTCTGCTAACTGTTCATACCTTGATCTCAATGGTGAACCTGGCCTGTAGACCAATCCAA
TGGTCCTTCTTGGCTCTGGTTTAATGCATGGAAGATAAACTACACCATCCCTCTTCCTCTCTGGTGGCAC
GGCAAGTGCTGGTAACAAAGTTATTCCACTTCCAACGGCTACCATGTTCCTCAAGGTTTCTAGTGATGTA
GCCCTGAAGTGAGTATCCTCGTCAGCACCGGCTTCGAAGCAAAATCCGGTTCCGTTGTACTCTAGCTTGT
GTCCAAGAATATTTCCGTCCTCTTTGAATCCGATACCTTTAAGCTCTATTCTATTCACCAAAGTATCTCC
CTCAAACTTCACTTCTGCCCTAGTTTTATAATTACCGTCGTCTTTGAAGAATATAGTCCTCTCTTGCACA
TATCCCTCAGGCATAGCACTCTTGAAGAAGTCATGTTGCTTCATATGGTCAGGATATCTTGCGAAGCACT
TTAAACCGTAACCTAAGGTTGTTACTAATGTTGGCCATGGGACAGGAAGTTTTCCAGTTGTACAGATTAA
TTTCAATGTTAGTTTTCCGTAGGTTGCGTCACCCTCACCTTCTCCGGAGACTGAAAATTTGTGACCGTTC
ACGTCACCATCAAGTTCTACTAATATTGGGACAACTCCTGTGAACAACTCTTCTCCCTTGGAACCTGTAC
CTCCACTACCTCCGTCTACATTGTATAGCTCATCCATACCAAGAGTAATACCGGCAGCGGTTACGAACTC
AAGCAACACCATGTGATCCCTTTTCTCATTTGGGTCTTTGGATAGGACAGACTGAAAAGATAGGTAGTGG
TTATCTGGAAGTAAAACAGGTCCGTCACCGATTGGGGTGTTCTGTTGATAATGGTCTGCTAGTTGTACGG
AACCATCTTCCACGTTATGTCTAATTTTGAAGTTGGCCTTTATACCATTCTTCTGTTTGTCGGCCATGAT
ATAGACGTTATCTGAATTGTAACCGGCGGACATAGCTTGATCCCTCAAGCAGTGTCCATCCTCAAGCATT
AGAAGTTTCTCACCGGCCAAATCTGCCATTGGAACGCATTCTCTATTGGCCCATGGGTGATCTTCATAGA
TTGCTAAAAGCATAGGTTCATCGAAAAGAGGCACTTCTATGAATGCCTCGGATTCCTTTACCAAAGCTAG
TATGACACAATCAAGTTTACCACTATCTAACTGGGCCAATAGTTGATGAGTCTGTGCCTCGTGAAGGTAC
ATTTCAAGTTTAGGGAAAGTTTGGTGTAGCATTGGGATAATGTGAGGAAGTAAGTAAGGTCCAACTGTTG
GGATTAGACCGATATGCAATGGTCCTGACATAGTCTCACCCTGTTGAGAAGCCATTTCAAGCTTTTCGGA
ATCGGTAAGGTCAGGAAGGTAAGAGAGAGTCTCAAACTTCTTCTTTCCAATCGGAGGCCACACCTGCATG
CAGTTAACTCTTCCGCCGTTGCTTGTGATGGAAGTAATGTCGTTGTTAGCCTTGCGGGTGGCTGGGAAGG
CAGCGGAGGACTTAAGTCCGTTGAAAGGAGCGACCATAGTGGCCTGAGCCGGAGAGGCAACCATAGTAGC
GGAAGAGAGCATAGAGGAAGCCATGGTGAAGGGGGCGGCCGCGGAGCCTGCTTTTTTGTACAAACTTGTT
GATAACTCTAGAGTCCCCCGTGTTCTCTCCAAATGAAATGAACTTCCTTATATAGAGGAAGGGTCTTGCG
AAGGATAGTGGGATTGTGCGTCATCCCTTACGTCAGTGGAGATATCACATCAATCCACTTGCTTTGAAGA
CGTGGTTGGAACGTCTTCTTTTTCCACGATGCTCCTCGTGGGTGGGGGTCCATCTTTGGGACCACTGTCG
GCAGAGGCATCTTCAACGATGGCCTTTCCTTTATCGCAATGATGGCATTTGTAGGAGCCACCTTCCTTTT
CCACTATCTTCACAATAAAGTGACAGATAGCTGGGCAATGGAATCCGAGGAGGTTTCCGGATATTACCCT
TTGTTGAAAAGTCTCAATTGCCCTTTGGTCTTCTGAGACTGTATCTTTGATATTTTTGGAGTAGACAAGT
GTGTCGTGCTCCACCATGTTGACGAAGATTTTCTTCTTGTCATTGAGTCGTAAGAGACTCTGTATGAACT
GTTCGCCAGTCTTTACGGCGAGTTCTGTTAGGTCCTCTATTTGAATCTTTGACTCCATGGCCTTTGATTC
AGTGGGAACTACCTTTTTAGAGACTCCAATCTCTATTACTTGCCTTGGTTTGTGAAGCAAGCCTTGAATC
GTCCATACTGGAATAGTACTTCTGATCTTGAGAAATATATCTTTCTCTGTGTTCTTGATGCAGTTAGTCC
TGAATCTTTTGACTGCATCTTTAACCTTCTTGGGAAGGTATTTGATTTCCTGGAGATTATTGCTCGGGTA
GATCGTCTTGATGAGACCTGCTGCGTAAGCCTCTCTAACCATCTGTGGGTTAGCATTCTTTCTGAAATTG
AAAAGGCTAATCTGGGGACCTGCAGGCATGCAAGCTTGAGCTCAGGATTTAGCAGCATTCCAGATTGGGT
TCAATCAACAAGGTACGAGCCATATCACTTTATTCAAATTGGTATCGCCAAAACCAAGAAGGAACTCCCA
TCCTCAAAGGTTTGTAAGGAAGAATTCTCAGTCCAAAGCCTCAACAAGGTCAGGGTACAGAGTCTCCAAA
CCATTAGCCAAAAGCTACAGGAGATCAATGAAGAATCTTCAATCAAAGTAAACTACTGTTCCAGCACATG
CATCATGGTCAGTAAGTTTCAGAAAAAGACATCCACCGAAGACTTAAAGTTAGTGGGCATCTTTGAAAGT
AATCTTGTCAACATCGAGCAGCTGGCTTGTGGGGACCAGACAAAAAAGGAATGGTGCAGAATTGTTAGGC
GCACCTACCAAAAGCATCTTTGCCTTTATTGCAAAGATAAAGCAGATTCCTCTAGTACAAGTGGGGAACA
AAATAACGTGGAAAAGAGCTGTCCTGACAGCCCACTCACTAATGCGTATGACGAACGCAGTGACGACCAC
AAAAGAATTCCCTCTATATAAGAAGGCATTCATTCCCATTTGAAGGATCATCAGATACTCAACCAATCCT
TCTAGAACAAGTTTGTACAAAAAAGCAGGCTCCGCGGCCGCCCCCTTCACCATGCCTAAGAAGAAGAGAA
AGGTTGAAATGGCTTCTCAACAGGGTGAGACTATGTCAGGACCATTGCATATCGGTCTAATCCCAACAGT
TGGACCTTACTTACTTCCTCACATTATCCCAATGCTACACCAAACTTTCCCTAAACTTGAAATGTACCTT
CACGAGGCACAGACTCATCAACTATTGGCCCAGTTAGATAGTGGTAAACTTGATTGTGTCATACTAGCTT
TGGTAAAGGAATCCGAGGCATTCATAGAAGTGCCTCTTTTCGATGAACCTATGCTTTTAGCAATCTATGA
AGATCACCCATGGGCCAATAGAGAATGCGTTCCAATGGCAGATTTGGCCGGTGAGAAACTTCTAATGCTT
GAGGATGGACACTGCTTGAGGGATCAAGCTATGTCCGCCGGTTACAATTCAGATAACGTCTATATCATGG
CCGACAAACAGAAGAATGGTATAAAGGCCAACTTCAAAATTAGACATAACGTGGAAGATGGTTCCGTACA
ACTAGCAGACCATTATCAACAGAACACCCCAATCGGTGACGGACCTGTTTTACTTCCAGATAACCACTAC
CTATCTTTTCAGTCTGTCCTATCCAAAGACCCAAATGAGAAAAGGGATCACATGGTGTTGCTTGAGTTCG
TAACCGCTGCCGGTATTACTCTTGGTATGGATGAGCTATACAATGTAGACGGAGGTAGTGGAGGTACAGG
TTCCAAGGGAGAAGAGTTGTTCACAGGAGTTGTCCCAATATTAGTAGAACTTGATGGTGACGTGAACGGT
CACAAATTTTCAGTCTCCGGAGAAGGTGAGGGTGACGCAACCTACGGAAAACTAACATTGAAATTAATCT
GTACAACTGGAAAACTTCCTGTCCCATGGCCAACATTAGTAACAACCTTAGGTTACGGTTTAAAGTGCTT
CGCAAGATATCCTGACCATATGAAGCAACATGACTTCTTCAAGAGTGCTATGCCTGAGGGATATGTGCAA
GAGAGGACTATATTCTTCAAAGACGACGGTAATTATAAAACTAGGGCAGAAGTGAAGTTTGAGGGAGATA
CTTTGGTGAATAGAATAGAGCTTAAAGGTATCGGATTCAAAGAGGACGGAAATATTCTTGGACACAAGCT
AGAGTACAACGGAACCGGATTTTGCTTCGAAGCCGGTGCTGACGAGGATACTCACTTCAGGGCTACATCA
CTAGAAACCTTGAGGAACATGGTAGCCGTTGGAAGTGGAATAACTTTGTTACCAGCACTTGCCGTGCCAC
CAGAGAGGAAGAGGGATGGTGTAGTTTATCTTCCATGCATTAAACCAGAGCCAAGAAGGACCATTGGATT
GGTCTACAGGCCAGGTTCACCATTGAGATCAAGGTATGAACAGTTAGCAGAGGCTATAAGAGCCAGGATG
GATGGTCACTTTGATAAGGTTTTGAAGCAAGCAGTGCCTAAGAAGAAGAGAAAGGTTTGAAAGGGTGGGC
GCGCCGACCCAGCTTTCTTGTACAAAGTGGTTGATAACAGCGCTTAGAGCTCGAATTTCCCCGATCGTTC
AAACATTTGGCAATAAAGTTTCTTAAGATTGAATCCTGTTGCCGGTCTTGCGATGATTATCATATAATTT
CTGTTGAATTACGTTAAGCATGTAATAATTAACATGTAATGCATGACGTTATTTATGAGATGGGTTTTTA
TGATTAGAGTCCCGCAATTATACATTTAATACGCGATAGAAAACAAAATATAGCGCGCAAACTAGGATAA
ATTATCGCGCGCGGTGTCATCTATGTTACTAGATCGGGAATTAGCTTCATCAACGCAAGACATGCGCACG
ACCGTCTGACAGGAGAGGAATTTCCGACGAGCACAGAAAGGACTTGCTCTTGGACGTAGGCCTATTTCTC
AGGCACATGTATCAAGTGTTCGGACGTGGGTTTTCGATGGTGTATCAGCCGCCGCCAACTGGGAGATGAG
GAGGCTTTCTTGGGGGGCAGTCAGCAGTTCATTTCACAAGACAGAGGAACTTGTAAGGAGATGCACTGAT
TTATCTTGGCGCAAACCAGCAGGACGAATTAGTGGGAATAGCCCGCGAATATCTAAGTTATGCCTGTCGG
CATGAGCAGAAACTTCCAATTCGAAACAGTTTGGAGAGGTTGTTTTTGGGCATACCTTTTGTTAGTCAGC
CTCTCGATTGCTCATCGTCATTACACAGTACCGAAGTTTGATCGATCTAGTAACATAGATGACACCGCGC
GCGATAATTTATCCTAGTTTGCGCGCTATATTTTGTTTTCTATCGCGTATTAAATGTATAATTGCGGGAC
TCTAATCATAAAAACCCATCTCATAAATAACGTCATGCATTACATGTTAATTATTACATGCTTAACGTAA
TTCAACAGAAATTATATGATAATCATCGCAAGACCGGCAACAGGATTCAATCTTAAGAAACTTTATTGCC
AAATGTTTGAACGATCTGCTTCGACGCACTCCTTCTTTACTCCACCATCTCGTCCTTATTGAAAACGTGG
GTAGCACCAAAACGAATCAAGTCGCTGGAACTGAAGTTACCAATCACGCTGGATGATTTGCCAGTTGGAT
TAATCTTGCCTTTCCCCGCATGAATAATATTGATGAATGCATGCGTGAGGGGTATTTCGATTTTGGCAAT
AGCTGCAATTGCCGCGACATCCTCCAACGAGCATAATTCTTCAGAAAAATAGCGATGTTCCATGTTGTCA
GGGCATGCATGATGCACGTTATGAGGTGACGGTGCTAGGCAGTATTCCCTCAAAGTTTCATAGTCAGTAT
CATATTCATCATTGCATTCCTGCAAGAGAGAATTGAGACGCAATCCACACGCTGCGGCAACCTTCCGGCG
TTCGTGGTCTATTTGCTCTTGGACGTTGCAAACGTAAGTGTTGGATCCCGGTCGGCATCTACTCTATTCC
TTTGCCCTCGGACGAGTGCTGGGGCGTCGGTTTCCACTATCGGCGAGTACTTCTACACAGCCATCGGTCC
AGACGGCCGCGCTTCTGCGGGCGATTTGTGTACGCCCGACAGTCCCGGCTCCGGATCGGACGATTGCGTC
GCATCGACCCTGCGCCCAAGCTGCATCATCGAAATTGCCGTCAACCAAGCTCTGATAGAGTTGGTCAAGA
CCAATGCGGAGCATATACGCCCGGAGCCGCGGCGATCCTGCAAGCTCCGGATGCCTCCGCTCGAAGTAGC
GCGTCTGCTGCTCCATACAAGCCAACCACGGCCTCCAGAAGAAGATGTTGGCGACCTCGTATTGGGAATC
CCCGAACATCGCCTCGCTCCAGTCAATGACCGCTGTTATGCGGCCATTGTCCGTCAGGACATTGTTGGAG
CCGAAATCCGCGTGCACGAGGTGCCGGACTTCGGGGCAGTCCTCGGCCCAAAGCATCAGCTCATCGAGAG
CCTGCGCGACGGACGCACTGACGGTGTCGTCCATCACAGTTTGCCAGTGATACACATGGGGATCAGCAAT
CGCGCATATGAAATCACGCCATGTAGTGTATTGACCGATTCCTTGCGGTCCGAATGGGCCGAACCCGCTC
GTCTGGCTAAGATCGGCCGCAGCGATCGCATCCATGGCCTCCGCGACCGGCTGCAGAACAGCGGGCAGTT
CGGTTTCAGGCAGGTCTTGCAACGTGACACCCTGTGCACGGCGGGAGATGCAATAGGTCAGGCTCTCGCT
GAATTCCCCAATGTCAAGCACTTCCGGAATCGGGAGCGCGGCCGATGCAAAGTGCCGATAAACATAACGA
TCTTTGTAGAAACCATCGGCGCAGCTATTTACCCGCAGGACATATCCACGCCCTCCTACATCGAAGCTGA
AAGCACGAGATTCTTCGCCCTCCGAGAGCTGCATCAGGTCGGAGACGCTGTCGAACTTTTCGATCAGAAA
CTTCTCGACAGACGTCGCGGTGAGTTCAGGCTTTTTCATATCGGGGTCGTCCTCTCCAAATGAAATGAAC
TTCCTTATATAGAGGAAGGGTCTTGCGAAGGATAGTGGGATTGTGCGTCATCCCTTACGTCAGTGGAGAT
ATCACATCAATCCACTTGCTTTGAAGACGTGGTTGGAACGTCTTCTTTTTCCACGATGCTCCTCGTGGGT
GGGGGTCCATCTTTGGGACCACTGTCGGCAGAGGCATCTTGAACGATAGCCTTTCCTTTATCGCAATGAT
GGCATTTGTAGGTGCCACCTTCCTTTTCTACTGTCCTTTTGATGAAGTGACAGATAGCTGGGCAATGGAA
TCCGAGGAGGTTTCCCGATATTACCCTTTGTTGAAAAGTCTCAATAGCCCTTTGGTCTTCTGAGACTGTA
TCTTTGATATTCTTGGAGTAGACGAGAGTGTCGTGCTCCACCATGTTGACGGATCTCTAGGACGCGTCGA
CGCGTCGACGCGTCGACGCGTCGACGCGTCCTAGAAGCTAATTCACTGGCCGTCGTTTTACAACGTCGTG
ACTGGGAAAACCCTGGCGTTACCCAACTTAATCGCCTTGCAGCACATCCCCCTTTCGCCAGCTGGCGTAA
TAGCGAAGAGGCCCGCACCGATCGCCCTTCCCAACAGTTGCGCAGCCTGAATG
[44 nt withheld, positions 13205-13248]
C
[141 nt withheld, positions 13250-13390]
CCTTTGACGTTGGAGTCCACGTTCTTT
[37 nt withheld, positions 13418-13454]
ACCCTATCTCGGGCTATTCTTTTGATTTATAAGGGATTTTGCCGATTTCGGAACCACCATCAAACAGGAT
TTTCGCCTGCTGGGGCAAACCAGCGTGGACCGCTTGCTGCAACTCTCTCAGGGCCAGGCGGTGAAGGGCA
ATCAGCTGTTGCCCGTCTCACTGGTGAAAAGAAAAACCACCCCAGTACATTAAAAACGTCCGCAATGTGT
TATTAAGTTGTCTAAGCGTCAATTTGTTTACACCACAATATATCCTGCCACCAGCCAGCCAACAGCTCCC
CGACCGGCAGCTCGGCACAAAATCACCACTCGATACAGGCAGCCCATCAGTCCGGGACGGCGTCAGCGGG
AGAGCCGTTGTAAGGCGGCAGACTTTGCTCATGTTACCGATGCTATTCGGAAGAACGGCAACTAAGCTGC
CGGGTTTGAAACACGGATGATCTCGCGGAGGGTAGCATGTTGATTGTAACGATGACAGAGCGTTGCTGCC
TGTGATCAAATATCATCTCCCTCGCAGAGATCCGAATTATCAGCCTTCTTATTCATTTCTCGCTTAACCG
TGACAGGCTGTCGATCTTGAGAACTATGCCGACATAATAGGAAATCGCTGGATAAAGCCGCTGAGGAAGC
TGAGTGGCGCTATTTCTTTAGAAGTGAACGTTGACGATATCAACTCCCCTATCCATTGCTCACCGAATGG
TACAGGTCGGGGACCCGAAGTTCCGACTGTCGGCCTGATGCATCCCCGGCTGATCGACCCCAGATCTGGG
GCTGAGAAAGCCCAGTAAGGAAACAACTGTAGGTTCGAGTCGCGAGATCCCCCGGAACCAAAGGAAGTAG
GTTAAACCCGCTCCGATCAGGCCGAGCCACGCCAGGCCGAGAACATTGGTTCCTGTAGGCATCGGGATTG
GCGGATCAAACACTAAAGCTACTGGAACGAGCAGAAGTCCTCCGGCCGCCAGTTGCCAGGCGGTAAAGGT
GAGCAGAGGCACGGGAGGTTGCCACTTGCGGGTCAGCACGGTTCCGAACGCCATGGAAACCGCCCCCGCC
AGGCCCGCTGCGACGCCGACAGGATCTAGCGCTGCGTTTGGTGTCAACACCAACAGCGCCACGCCCGCAG
TTCCGCAAATAGCCCCCAGGACCGCCATCAATCGTATCGGGCTACCTAGCAGAGCGGCAGAGATGAACAC
GACCATCAGCGGCTGCACAGCGCCTACCGTCGCCGCGACCCCGCCCGGCAGGCGGTAGACCGAAATAAAC
AACAAGCTCCAGAATAGCGAAATATTAAGTGCGCCGAGGATGAAGATGCGCATCCACCAGATTCCCGTTG
GAATCTGTCGGACGATCATCACGAGCAATAAACCCGCCGGCAACGCCCGCAGCAGCATACCGGCGACCCC
TCGGCCTCGCTGTTCGGGCTCCACGAAAACGCCGGACAGATGCGCCTTGTGAGCGTCCTTGGGGCCGTCC
TCCTGTTTGAAGACCGACAGCCCAATGATCTCGCCGTCGATGTAGGCGCCGAATGCCACGGCATCTCGCA
ACCGTTCAGCGAACGCCTCCATGGGCTTTTTCTCCTCGTGCTCGTAAACGGACCCGAACATCTCTGGAGC
TTTCTTCAGGGCCGACAATCGGATCTCGCGGAAATCCTGCACGTCGGCCGCTCCAAGCCGTCGAATCTGA
GCCTTAATCACAATTGTCAATTTTAATCCTCTGTTTATCGGCAGTTCGTAGAGCGCGCCGTGCGTCCCGA
GCGATACTGAGCGAAGCAAGTGCGTCGAGCAGTGCCCGCTTGTTCCTGAAATGCCAGTAAAGCGCTGGCT
GCTGAACCCCCAGCCGGAACTGACCCCACAAGGCCCTAGCGTTTGCAATGCACCAGGTCATCATTGACCC
AGGCGTGTTCCACCAGGCCGCTGCCTCGCAACTCTTCGCAGGCTTCGCCGACCTGCTCGCGCCACTTCTT
CACGCGGGTGGAATCCGATCCGCACATGAGGCGGAAGGTTTCCAGCTTGAGCGGGTACGGCTCCCGGTGC
GAGCTGAAATAGTCGAACATCCGTCGGGCCGTCGGCGACAGCTTGCGGTACTTCTCCCATATGAATTTCG
TGTAGTGGTCGCCAGCAAACAGCACGACGATTTCCTCGTCGATCAGGACCTGGCAACGGGACGTTTTCTT
GCCACGGTCCAGGACGCGGAAGCGGTGCAGCAGCGACACCGATTCCAGGTGCCCAACGCGGTCGGACGTG
AAGCCCATCGCCGTCGCCTGTAGGCGCGACAGGCATTCCTCGGCCTTCGTGTAATACCGGCCATTGATCG
ACCAGCCCAGGTCCTGGCAAAGCTCGTAGAACGTGAAGGTGATCGGCTCGCCGATAGGGGTGCGCTTCGC
GTACTCCAACACCTGCTGCCACACCAGTTCGTCATCGTCGGCCCGCAGCTCGACGCCGGTGTAGGTGATC
TTCACGTCCTTGTTGACGTGGAAAATGACCTTGTTTTGCAGCGCCTCGCGCGGGATTTTCTTGTTGCGCG
TGGTGAACAGGGCAGAGCGGGCCGTGTCGTTTGGCATCGCTCGCATCGTGTCCGGCCACGGCGCAATATC
GAACAAGGAAAGCTGCATTTCCTTGATCTGCTGCTTCGTGTGTTTCAGCAACGCGGCCTGCTTGGCCTCG
CTGACCTGTTTTGCCAGGTCCTCGCCGGCGGTTTTTCGCTTCTTGGTCGTCATAGTTCCTCGCGTGTCGA
TGGTCATCGACTTCGCCAAACCTGCCGCCTCCTGTTCGAGACGACGCGAACGCTCCACGGCGGCCGATGG
CGCGGGCAGGGCAGGGGGAGCCAGTTGCACGCTGTCGCGCTCGATCTTGGCCGTAGCTTGCTGGACCATC
GAGCCGACGGACTGGAAGGTTTCGCGGGGCGCACGCATGACGGTGCGGCTTGCGATGGTTTCGGCATCCT
CGGCGGAAAACCCCGCGTCGATCAGTTCTTGCCTGTATGCCTTCCGGTCAAACGTCCGATTCATTCACCC
TCCTTGCGGGATTGCCCCGACTCACGCCGGGGCAATGTGCCCTTATTCCTGATTTGACCCGCCTGGTGCC
TTGGTGTCCAGATAATCCACCTTATCGGCAATGAAGTCGGTCCCGTAGACCGTCTGGCCGTCCTTCTCGT
ACTTGGTATTCCGAATCTTGCCCTGCACGAATACCAGCGACCCCTTGCCCAAATACTTGCCGTGGGCCTC
GGCCTGAGAGCCAAAACACTTGATGCGGAAGAAGTCGGTGCGCTCCTGCTTGTCGCCGGCATCGTTGCGC
CACATCTAGGTACTAAAACAATTCATCCAGTAAAATATAATATTTTATTTTCTCCCAATCAGGCTTGATC
CCCAGTAAGTCAAAAAATAGCTCGACATACTGTTCTTCCCCGATATCCTCCCTGATCGACCGGACGCAGA
AGGCAATGTCATACCACTTGTCCGCCCTGCCGCTTCTCCCAAGATCAATAAAGCCACTTACTTTGCCATC
TTTCACAAAGATGTTGCTGTCTCCCAGGTCGCCGTGGGAAAAGACAAGTTCCTCTTCGGGCTTTTCCGTC
TTTAAAAAATCATACAGCTCGCGCGGATCTTTAAATGGAGTGTCTTCTTCCCAGTTTTCGCAATCCACAT
CGGCCAGATCGTTATTCAGTAAGTAATCCAATTCGGCTAAGCGGCTGTCTAAGCTATTCGTATAGGGACA
ATCCGATATGTCGATGGAGTGAAAGAGCCTGATGCACTCCGCATACAGCTCGATAATCTTTTCAGGGCTT
TGTTCATCTTCATACTCTTCCGAGCAAAGGACGCCATCGGCCTCACTCATGAGCAGATTGCTCCAGCCAT
CATGCCGTTCAAAGTGCAGGACCTTTGGAACAGGCAGCTTTCCTTCCAGCCATAGCATCATGTCCTTTTC
CCGTTCCACATCATAGGTGGTCCCTTTATACCGGCTGTCCGTCATTTTTAAATATAGGTTTTCATTTTCT
CCCACCAGCTTATATACCTTAGCAGGAGACATTCCTTCCGTATCTTTTACGCAGCGGTATTTTTCGATCA
GTTTTTTCAATTCCGGTGATATTCTCATTTTAGCCATTTATTATTTCCTTCCTCTTTTCTACAGTATTTA
AAGATACCCCAAGAAGCTAATTATAACAAGACGAACTCCAATTCACTGTTCCTTGCATTCTAAAACCTTA
AATACCAGAAAACAGCTTTTTCAAAGTTGTTTTCAAAGTTGGCGTATAACATAGTATCGACGGAGCCGAT
TTTGAAACCACAATTATGGGTGATGCTGCCAACTTACTGATTTAGTGTATGATGGTGTTTTTGAGGTGCT
CCAGTGGCTTCTGTTTCTATCAGCTGTCCCTCCTGTTCAGCTACTGACGGGGTGGTGCGTAACGGCAAAA
GCACCGCCGGACATCAGCGCTATCTCTGCTCTCACTGCCGTAAAACATGGCAACTGCAGTTCACTTACAC
CGCTTCTCAACCCGGTACGCACCAGAAAATCATTGATATGGCCATGAATGGCGTTGGATGCCGGGCAACA
GCCCGCATTATGGGCGTTGGCCTCAACACGATTTTACGTCACTTAAAAAACTCAGGCCGCAGTCGGTAAC
CTCGCGCATACAGCCGGGCAGTGACGTCATCGTCTGCGCGGAAATGGACGAACAGTGGGGCTATGTCGGG
GCTAAATCGCGCCAGCGCTGGCTGTTTTACGCGTATGACAGTCTCCGGAAGACGGTTGTTGCGCACGTAT
TCGGTGAACGCACTATGGCGACGCTGGGGCGTCTTATGAGCCTGCTGTCACCCTTTGACGTGGTGATATG
GATGACGGATGGCTGGCCGCTGTATGAATCCCGCCTGAAGGGAAAGCTGCACGTAATCAGCAAGCGATAT
ACGCAGCGAATTGAGCGGCATAACCTGAATCTGAGGCAGCACCTGGCACGGCTGGGACGGAAGTCGCTGT
CGTTCTCAAAATCGGTGGAGCTGCATGACAAAGTCATCGGGCATTATCTGAACATAAAACACTATCAATA
AGTTGGAGTCATTACCCAATTATGATAGAATTTACAAGCTATAAGGTTATTGTCCTGGGTTTCAAGCATT
AGTCCATGCAAGTTTTTATGCTTTGCCCATTCTATAGATATATTGATAAGCGCGCTGCCTATGCCTTGCC
CCCTGAAATCCTTACATACGGCGATATCTTCTATATAAAAGATATATTATCTTATCAGTATTGTCAATAT
ATTCAAGGCAATCTGCCTCCTCATCCTCTTCATCCTCTTCGTCTTGGTAGCTTTTTAAATATGGCGCTTC
ATAGAGTAATTCTGTAAAGGTCCAATTCTCGTTTTCATACCTCGGTATAATCTTACCTATCACCTCAAAT
GGTTCGCTGGGTTTATCGCACCCCCGAACACGAGCACGGCACCCGCGACCACTATGCCAAGAATGCCCAA
GGTAAAAATTGCCGGCCCCGCCATGAAGTCCGTGAATGCCCCGACGGCCGAAGTGAAGGGCAGGCCGCCA
CCCAGGCCGCCGCCCTCACTGCCCGGCACCTGGTCGCTGAATGTCGATGCCAGCACCTGCGGCACGTCAA
TGCTTCCGGGCGTCGCGCTCGGGCTGATCGCCCATCCCGTTACTGCCCCGATCCCGGCAATGGCAAGGAC
TGCCAGCGCTGCCATTTTTGGGGTGAGGCCGTTCGCGGCCGAGGGGCGCAGCCCCTGGGGGGATGGGAGG
CCCGCGTTAGCGGGCCGGGAGGGTTCGAGAAGGGGGGGCACCCCCCTTCGGCGTGCGCGGTCACGCGCAC
AGGGCGCAGCCCTGGTTAAAAACAAGGTTTATAAATATTGGTTTAAAAGCAGGTTAAAAGACAGGTTAGC
GGTGGCCGAAAAACGGGCGGAAACCCTTGCAAATGCTGGATTTTCTGCCTGTGGACAGCCCCTCAAATGT
CAATAGGTGCGCCCCTCATCTGTCAGCACTCTGCCCCTCAAGTGTCAAGGATCGCGCCCCTCATCTGTCA
GTAGTCGCGCCCCTCAAGTGTCAATACCGCAGGGCACTTATCCCCAGGCTTGTCCACATCATCTGTGGGA
AACTCGCGTAAAATCAGGCGTTTTCGCCGATTTGCGAGGCTGGCCAGCTCCACGTCGCCGGCCGAAATCG
AGCCTGCCCCTCATCTGTCAACGCCGCGCCGGGTGAGTCGGCCCCTCAAGTGTCAACGTCCGCCCCTCAT
CTGTCAGTGAGGGCCAAGTTTTCCGCGAGGTATCCACAACGCCGGCGGCCGCGGTGTCTCGCACACGGCT
TCGACGGCGTTTCTGGCGCGTTTGCAGGGCCATAGACGGCCGCCAGCCCAGCGGCGAGGGCAACCAGCCC
GG
Features (pLannotate 1.2.2; 46 found; start..end, strand, type, name):
     12..107     -  CDS            traI (fragment): TRAI6_ECOLX - Experimental evidence at protein level: Swiss-Prot protein existence level 1. The initiation process of transfer DNA synthesis requires the interaction of at least three plasmid-specific components (TraH, I, and J) at the transfer origin resulting in the assembly of a specialised nucleoprotein complex - the relaxosome. Site- and strand-specific cleavage at the transfer origin is dependent on TraI and TraJ. From Escherichia coli.
    145..516     -  CDS            traJ: oriT-recognizing protein; traJ
    549..658     -  oriT           oriT: incP origin of transfer
    790..980     +  rep_origin     ori (fragment): high-copy-number ColE1/pMB1/pBR322/pUC origin of replication
   1339..1989    -  CDS            TetR: tetracycline resistance regulatory protein; tetR
   2095..2344    +  CDS            TcR (fragment): tetracycline efflux protein; tetA; confers resistance to tetracycline
   2454..2478    -  misc_feature   RB T-DNA repeat: right border repeat from nopaline C58 T-DNA
   2634..2817    +  promoter       NOS promoter: nopaline synthase promoter NOS promoter
   2838..3632    +  CDS            NeoR/KanR: aminoglycoside phosphotransferase from Tn5; aph(3')-II (or nptII); confers resistance to neomycin, kanamycin, and G418 (Geneticin®)
   3653..3802    +  CDS            ble (fragment): BLE_KLEPN - Experimental evidence at protein level: Swiss-Prot protein existence level 1. Binding protein with a strong affinity to the bleomycin family of antibiotics. Binds to CL990; an antimitotic-antibiotic compound. From Klebsiella pneumoniae.
   3809..4015    +  CDS            ocd (fragment): OCD_AGRFC - Experimental evidence at protein level: Swiss-Prot protein existence level 1. Catalyzes the conversion of L-ornithine into L-proline with release of ammonia. Is involved in the utilization of nopaline, a catabolic pathway that proceeds through L-arginine and L-ornithine to L-proline. Nopaline is a predominant opine in plant cells transformed with Ti plasmid pTiC58. From Agrobacterium fabrum (strain C58 / ATCC 33970) (Agrobacterium tumefaciens (strain C58)).
   4022..4274    +  terminator     NOS terminator: nopaline synthase terminator and poly(A) signal
   4278..4721    +  CDS            M13 gene III (fragment) (sequence partly withheld): pIII; III; minor coat protein
   4720..4810    +  CDS            lacI (fragment): lac repressor; lacI; The lac repressor binds to the lac operator to inhibit transcription in E. coli. This inhibition can be relieved by adding lactose or isopropyl-β-D-thiogalactopyranoside (IPTG).
   4823..4844    +  protein_bind   CAP binding site: CAP binding activates transcription in the presence of cAMP. E. coli catabolite activator protein
   4859..4889    +  promoter       lac promoter: promoter for the E. coli lac operon
   4893..4915    +  protein_bind   lac operator (fragment): The lac repressor binds to the lac operator to inhibit transcription in E. coli. This inhibition can be relieved by adding lactose or isopropyl-β-D-thiogalactopyranoside (IPTG). lac repressor encoded by lacI
   4968..5220    -  terminator     NOS terminator: nopaline synthase terminator and poly(A) signal
   5295..5319    +  protein_bind   attB2: mutant version of attB; recombination site for the Gateway® BP reaction BP Clonase™
   5645..6373    -  CDS            cEGFP: cEGFP is a basic (constitutively fluorescent) green fluorescent protein published in 2008, derived from Aequorea victoria.
   6776..7015    -  CDS            RBCS-1A (fragment): RBS1A_ARATH - Also known as ATS1A. Experimental evidence at protein level: Swiss-Prot protein existence level 1. RuBisCO catalyzes two reactions: the carboxylation of D- ribulose 1,5-bisphosphate, the primary event in carbon dioxide fixation, as well as the oxidative fragmentation of the pentose substrate. Both reactions occur simultaneously and in competition at the same active site. Although the small subunit is not catalytic it is essential for maximal activity. From Arabidopsis thaliana (Mouse-ear cress).
   7036..7060    -  protein_bind   attB1: mutant version of attB; recombination site for the Gateway® BP reaction BP Clonase™
   7086..7427    -  promoter       CaMV 35S promoter: strong constitutive promoter from cauliflower mosaic virus
   7918..7938    +  misc_feature   MCS (fragment): pUC18/19 multiple cloning site
   7949..8479    +  CDS            IBMP_FMVD (fragment): Protein inferred from homology: Swiss-Prot protein existence level 3. Enhances the translation of downstream ORFs on polycistronic mRNAs derived from figwort mosaic virus. From Figwort mosaic virus (strain DxS) (FMV).
   8538..8562    +  protein_bind   attB1: mutant version of attB; recombination site for the Gateway® BP reaction BP Clonase™
   9003..9731    +  CDS            cEGFP: cEGFP is a basic (constitutively fluorescent) green fluorescent protein published in 2008, derived from Aequorea victoria.
  10078..10102   -  protein_bind   attB2: mutant version of attB; recombination site for the Gateway® BP reaction BP Clonase™
  10134..10386   +  terminator     NOS terminator: nopaline synthase terminator and poly(A) signal
  10815..11067   -  terminator     NOS terminator: nopaline synthase terminator and poly(A) signal
  11091..11519   -  CDS            nos (fragment): DHNO_AGRT7 - Protein inferred from homology: Swiss-Prot protein existence level 3. From Agrobacterium tumefaciens (strain T37).
  11535..12560   -  CDS            HygR: aminoglycoside phosphotransferase from E. coli; aph(4)-Ia; confers resistance to hygromycin
  12570..12914   -  promoter       CaMV 35S promoter: strong constitutive promoter from cauliflower mosaic virus
  12571..12617   -  promoter       minimal CaMV 35S promoter: minimal 35S promoter from cauliflower mosaic virus
  13052..13207   +  CDS            lacZα (fragment) (sequence partly withheld): LacZα fragment of β-galactosidase; lacZ fragment
  13205..13505   +  rep_origin     M13 ori (fragment) (sequence partly withheld): M13 bacteriophage origin of replication; arrow indicates direction of (+) strand synthesis
  13506..13636   +  CDS            lacI (fragment): lac repressor; lacI; The lac repressor binds to the lac operator to inhibit transcription in E. coli. This inhibition can be relieved by adding lactose or isopropyl-β-D-thiogalactopyranoside (IPTG).
  13690..13714   -  misc_feature   LB T-DNA repeat: left border repeat from nopaline C58 T-DNA
  15171..15290   -  CDS            tetR (fragment): TETR1_ECOLX - Experimental evidence at protein level: Swiss-Prot protein existence level 1. TetR is the repressor of the tetracycline resistance element; its N-terminal region forms a helix-turn-helix structure and binds DNA. Binding of tetracycline to TetR reduces the repressor affinity for the tetracycline resistance gene (tetA) promoter operator sites. From Escherichia coli.
  15310..16458   -  CDS            trfA: trans-acting replication protein that binds to and activates oriV
  16757..17551   -  CDS            KanR: aminoglycoside phosphotransferase; aphA-3; confers resistance to kanamycin
  17743..18510   +  mobile_element IS1: prokaryotic transposable element IS1
  18519..18668   -  CDS            satA (fragment): STA_BACSU - Also known as yyaR. Experimental evidence at protein level: Swiss-Prot protein existence level 1. Involved in resistance to streptothricin, a broad-spectrum antibiotic produced by streptomycetes. Detoxifies streptothricin via acetylation of the beta amino group of the first beta-lysyl moiety of streptothricin. From Bacillus subtilis (strain 168).
  18667..18861   -  CDS            satA (fragment): STA_BACSU - Also known as yyaR. Experimental evidence at protein level: Swiss-Prot protein existence level 1. Involved in resistance to streptothricin, a broad-spectrum antibiotic produced by streptomycetes. Detoxifies streptothricin via acetylation of the beta amino group of the first beta-lysyl moiety of streptothricin. From Bacillus subtilis (strain 168).
  18864..19139   -  CDS            klaC (fragment): KLAC_ECOLX - Also known as telB. Protein predicted: Swiss-Prot protein existence level 4. Belongs to the kla operon, which is associated with cryptic tellurite resistance, and IncW plasmid fertility inhibition. From Escherichia coli.
  19203..8       -  rep_origin     oriV (across the origin): incP origin of replication
