[The description below was written by a language model from this plasmid's Addgene catalogue record and pLannotate feature annotations shown in this document.]
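Description:
pGem-nHyPer2:sHyper2 is a large plant-expression binary vector built on pGemini, an in-house bidirectional derivative of the Gateway binary vector pGWB2. The catalogue lists it at about 19.4 kb, while the sequenced record is about 19.8 kb. The backbone carries the broad-host-range IncP replication system (oriV with trfA) together with oriT and traJ for mobilisation. This arrangement is typical of plasmids shuttled between E. coli and Agrobacterium. Bacterial selection is by kanamycin, through an aphA-3 gene outside the T-DNA. The annotation also detects an IS1 element and several fragmentary relics in the backbone, including tet, lac and M13 sequences.

Between the nopaline-type right and left T-DNA borders lie two plant selection cassettes: NOS promoter–nptII–NOS terminator for kanamycin resistance, and CaMV 35S–hygromycin phosphotransferase–NOS terminator. Between these sits the payload, a pair of divergent expression units driven by back-to-back CaMV 35S and figwort mosaic virus (FMV) constitutive promoters. Each unit holds a Gateway-recombined insert flanked by attB1 and attB2 sites and ends in a NOS terminator.

On the 35S side, the coding region begins with a fragment of Arabidopsis RBCS-1A, consistent with a transit peptide directing HyPer2 to the chloroplast stroma. By elimination, the FMV side carries the nuclear version, which the catalogue describes as HyPer2 flanked by SV40 nuclear localisation signals at both termini. The annotation software labels the fluorescent core of both sensors as an EGFP-like sequence, which fits HyPer2 being a GFP-family, genetically encoded hydrogen peroxide probe.

The stated purpose is simultaneous expression of nuclear and stromal HyPer2 in plant cells. This allows H2O2 dynamics in the two compartments to be imaged together, as in the associated study of chloroplast-to-nucleus H2O2 signalling under high light.
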