Addgene plasmid #84737: pGem-nHyPer2:sHyper2
Purpose: Simultaneous expresion of nuclear and stromal HyPer2 in plant cells
Depositing lab: Philip Mullineaux. Depositing organization: University of Essex. Publication: Photosynthesis-dependent H2O2 transfer from chloroplasts to nuclei provides a high-light signalling mechanism. Exposito-Rodriguez M, Laissue PP, Yvon-Durocher G, Smirnoff N, Mullineaux PM. Nat Commun. 2017 Jun 29;8(1):49. doi: 10.1038/s41467-017-00074-w. PubMed 28663550.
Backbone
  Vector backbone: pGemini (Dr. Andrew Simkin)
  Backbone manufacturer: pGWB2
  Backbone size w/o insert (bp): 16636
  Total vector size (bp): 19435
  Modifications to backbone: bi-directional vector built in house where the expression of two transgenes is driven by back-to-back CaMV35s and Figwort Mosaic Virus (FMV) constitutive promoters.
  Vector type: Plant Expression
  Selectable markers: Hygromycin ; Kanamycin
Growth in bacteria
  Bacterial resistance: Kanamycin, 50 μg/mL
  Growth temperature: 37°C
  Growth strain: NEB Stable
  Copy number: Unknown
Gene/Insert
  Gene/Insert name: HyPer2 targeted to nucleus
  Insert size (bp): 1479
  Promoter: pFMV/p35S
  Tag / fusion protein: NLS-SV40 (N terminal on insert); NLS-SV40 (C terminal on insert)
  Cloning method: Gateway Cloning
  Sequencing primers: 5′ pFMV34S atcgagcagcagctggcttgtgg/pCaM35S catcgttgaagatgcctctgc
Terms and licenses: Academic/Nonprofit Terms; Industry Terms: Not Available to Industry
How to cite: pGem-nHyPer2:sHyper2 was a gift from Philip Mullineaux (Addgene plasmid # 84737 ; http://n2t.net/addgene:84737 ; RRID:Addgene_84737)
